>Addgene plasmid #103560 | LSB-hsa-miR-490-3p | depositor full sequence | sequence record 196168 | Full Sequence
AATTGAGGGGATAACGCAGGAAAGAACATGTGAGCAAAAGGCCAGCAAAAGGCCAGGAACCGTAAAAAGG
CCGCGTTGCTGGCGTTTTTCCATAGGCTCCGCCCCCCTGACGAGCATCACAAAAATCGACGCTCAAGTCA
GAGGTGGCGAAACCCGACAGGACTATAAAGATACCAGGCGTTTCCCCCTGGAAGCTCCCTCGTGCGCTCT
CCTGTTCCGACCCTGCCGCTTACCGGATACCTGTCCGCCTTTCTCCCTTCGGGAAGCGTGGCGCTTTCTC
ATAGCTCACGCTGTAGGTATCTCAGTTCGGTGTAGGTCGTTCGCTCCAAGCTGGGCTGTGTGCACGAACC
CCCCGTTCAGCCCGACCGCTGCGCCTTATCCGGTAACTATCGTCTTGAGTCCAACCCGGTAAGACACGAC
TTATCGCCACTGGCAGCAGCCACTGGTAACAGGATTAGCAGAGCGAGGTATGTAGGCGGTGCTACAGAGT
TCTTGAAGTGGTGGCCTAACTACGGCTACACTAGAAGAACAGTATTTGGTATCTGCGCTCTGCTGAAGCC
AGTTACCTTCGGAAAAAGAGTTGGTAGCTCTTGATCCGGCAAACAAACCACCGCTGGTAGCGGTGGTTTT
TTTGTTTGCAAGCAGCAGATTACGCGCAGAAAAAAAGGATCTCAAGAAGATCCTTTGATCTTTTCTACGG
GGTCTGACGCTCAGTGGAACGAAAACTCACGTTAAGGGATTTTGGTCATGAGATTATCAAAAAGGATCTT
CACCTAGATCCTTTTAAATTAAAAATGAAGTTTTAAATCAATCTAAAGTATATATGAGTAAACTTGGTCT
GACAGTTACCAATGCTTAATCAGTGAGGCACCTATCTCAGCGATCTGTCTATTTCGTTCATCCATAGTTG
CCTGACTCCCCGTCGTGTAGATAACTACGATACGGGAGGGCTTACCATCTGGCCCCAGTGCTGCAATGAT
ACCGCGAGAACCACGCTCACCGGCTCCAGATTTATCAGCAATAAACCAGCCAGCCGGAAGGGCCGAGCGC
AGAAGTGGTCCTGCAACTTTATCCGCCTCCATCCAGTCTATTAATTGTTGCCGGGAAGCTAGAGTAAGTA
GTTCGCCAGTTAATAGTTTGCGCAACGTTGTTGCCATTGCTACAGGCATCGTGGTGTCACGCTCGTCGTT
TGGTATGGCTTCATTCAGCTCCGGTTCCCAACGATCAAGGCGAGTTACATGATCCCCCATGTTGTGCAAA
AAAGCGGTTAGCTCCTTCGGTCCTCCGATCGTTGTCAGAAGTAAGTTGGCCGCAGTGTTATCACTCATGG
TTATGGCAGCACTGCATAATTCTCTTACTGTCATGCCATCCGTAAGATGCTTTTCTGTGACTGGTGAGTA
CTCAACCAAGTCATTCTGAGAATAGTGTATGCGGCGACCGAGTTGCTCTTGCCCGGCGTCAATACGGGAT
AATACCGCGCCACATAGCAGAACTTTAAAAGTGCTCATCATTGGAAAACGTTCTTCGGGGCGAAAACTCT
CAAGGATCTTACCGCTGTTGAGATCCAGTTCGATGTAACCCACTCGTGCACCCAACTGATCTTCAGCATC
TTTTACTTTCACCAGCGTTTCTGGGTGAGCAAAAACAGGAAGGCAAAATGCCGCAAAAAAGGGAATAAGG
GCGACACGGAAATGTTGAATACTCATACTCTTCCTTTTTCAATATTATTGAAGCATTTATCAGGGTTATT
GTCTCATGAGCGGATACATATTTGAATGTAGCTCCGAATTTCTCGAGGGCTTGTCGACGACGGCGGTCTC
CGTCGTCAGGATCATGAATTCGACCCGCCTGCCACCATGACCGAGTACAAGCCCACGGTGCGCCTCGCCA
CCCGCGACGACGTCCCCCGGGCCGTACGCACCCTCGCCGCCGCGTTCGCCGACTACCCCGCCACGCGCCA
CACCGTCGACCCGGACCGCCACATCGAGCGGGTCACCGAGCTGCAAGAACTCTTCCTCACGCGCGTCGGG
CTCGACATCGGCAAGGTGTGGGTCGCGGACGACGGCGCCGCGGTGGCGGTCTGGACCACGCCGGAGAGCG
TCGAAGCGGGGGCGGTGTTCGCCGAGATCGGCCCGCGCATGGCCGAGTTGAGCGGTTCCCGGCTGGCCGC
GCAGCAACAGATGGAAGGCCTCCTGGCGCCGCACCGGCCCAAGGAGCCCGCGTGGTTCCTGGCCACCGTC
GGCGTCTCGCCCGACCACCAGGGCAAGGGTCTGGGCAGCGCCGTCGTGCTCCCCGGAGTGGAGGCGGCCG
AGCGCGCCGGGGTGCCCGCCTTCCTGGAGACATCCGCGCCCCGCAACCTCCCCTTCTACGAGCGGCTCGG
CTTCACCGTCACCGCCGACGTCGAGGTGCCCGAAGGACCGCGCACCTGGTGCATGACCCGCAAGCCCGGT
GCCTGATACGCGTGAATTCACTCCTCAGGTGCAGGCTGCCTATCAGAAGGTGGTGGCTGGTGTGGCCAAT
GCCCTGGCTCACAAATACCACTGAGATCTTTTTCCCTCTGCCAAAAATTATGGGGACATCATGAAGCCCC
TTGAGCATCTGACTTCTGGCTAATAAAGGAAATTTATTTTCATTGCAATAGTGTGTTGGAATTTTTTGTG
TCTCTCACTCGGAAGGACATATGGGAGGGCAAATCATTTAAAACATCAGAATGAGTATTTGGTTTAGAGT
TTGGCAACATATGCCCATATGCTGGCTGCCATGAACAAAGGTTGGCTATAAAGAGGTCATCAGTATATGA
AACAGCCCCCTGCTGTCCATTCCTTATTCCATAGAAAAGCCTTGACTTGAGGTTAGATTTTTTTTATATT
TTGTTTTGTGTTATTTTTTTCTTTAACATCCCTAAAATTTTCCTTACATGTTTTACTAGCCAGATTTTTC
CTCCTCTCCTGACTACTCCCAGTCATAGCTGTCCCTCTTCTCTTATGGAGATCCCTCGACCTGCAGCCCA
AGCTTGAATTCTCTAGAATTACCCTGTTATCCCTATGCTTGGTTTACCGAGCTCTTATTGGTTTTCAAAC
TTCATTGACTGTGCCCAACGCGCCTGGGAGCTCACGGGGACAGCCCCCCCCCAAAGCCCCCAGGGATGTA
ATTACGTCCCTCCCCCGCTAGGGGGCAGCAGCGAGCCGCCCGGGGCTCCGCTCCGGTCCGGCGCTCCCCC
CGCATCCCCGAGCCGGCAGCGTGCGGGGACAGCCCGGGCACGGGGAAGGTGGCACGGGATCGCTTTCCTC
TGAACGCTTCTCGCTGCTCTTTGAGCCTGCAGACACCTGGGGGGATACGGGGAAAAAGCTAGGCTGAAAG
ACCGGTTCTTAGAATGACACGCGCCTGGGAGCTCACGGGGACAGCCCCCCCCCAAAGCCCCCAGGGATGT
AATTACGTCCCTCCCCCGCTAGGGGGCAGCAGCGAGCCGCCCGGGGCTCCGCTCCGGTCCGGCGCTCCCC
CCGCATCCCCGAGCCGGCAGCGTGCGGGGACAGCCCGGGCACGGGGAAGGTGGCACGGGATCGCTTTCCT
CTGAACGCTTCTCGCTGCTCTTTGAGCCTGCAGACACCTGGGGGGATACGGGGAAAAAGCTAACTTCTGA
GACGACAACTTTGTATAGAAAAGTTGGCTCCGAATTCGCCCTTGACAGCAGAGATCCAGTTTGGTTAATT
AATTGGCTCCGGTGCCCGTCAGTGGGCAGAGCGCACATCGCCCACAGTCCCCGAGAAGTTGTGGGGAGGG
GTCGGCAATTGAACCGGTGCCTAGAGAAGGTGGCGCGGGGTAAACTGGGAAAGTGATGTCGTGTACTGGC
TCCGCCTTTTTCCCGAGGGTGGGGGAGAACCGTATATAAGTGCAGTAGTCGCCGTGAACGTTCTTTTTCG
CAACGGGTTTGCCGCCAGAACACAGGTAAGTGCCGTGTGTGGTTCCCGCGGGCCTGGCCTCTTTACGGGT
TATGGCCCTTGCGTGCCTTGAATTACTTCCACCTGGCTGCAGTACGTGATTCTTGATCCCGAGCTTCGGG
TTGGAAGTGGGTGGGAGAGTTCGAGGCCTTGCGCTTAAGGAGCCCCTTCGCCTCGTGCTTGAGTTGAGGC
CTGGCCTGGGCGCTGGGGCCGCCGCGTGCGAATCTGGTGGCACCTTCGCGCCTGTCTCGCTGCTTTCGAT
AAGTCTCTAGCCATTTAAAATTTTTGATGACCTGCTGCGACGCTTTTTTTCTGGCAAGATAGTCTTGTAA
ATGCGGGCCAAGATCTGCACACTGGTATTTCGGTTTTTGGGGCCGCGGGCGGCGACGGGGCCCGTGCGTC
CCAGCGCACATGTTCGGCGAGGCGGGGCCTGCGAGCGCGGCCACCGAGAATCGGACGGGGGTAGTCTCAA
GCTGGCCGGCCTGCTCTGGTGCCTGGCCTCGCGCCGCCGTGTATCGCCCCGCCCTGGGCGGCAAGGCTGG
CCCGGTCGGCACCAGTTGCGTGAGCGGAAAGATGGCCGCTTCCCGGCCCTGCTGCAGGGAGCTCAAAATG
GAGGACGCGGCGCTCGGGAGAGCGGGCGGGTGAGTCACCCACACAAAGGAAAAGGGCCTTTCCGTCCTCA
GCCGTCGCTTCATGTGACTCCACGGAGTACCGGGCGCCGTCCAGGCACCTCGATTAGTTCTCGAGCTTTT
GGAGTACGTCGTCTTTAGGTTGGGGGGAGGGGTTTTATGCGATGGAGTTTCCCCACACTGAGTGGGTGGA
GACTGAAGTTAGGCCAGCTTGGCACTTGATGTAATTCTCCTTGGAATTTGCCCTTTTTGAGTTTGGATCT
TGGTTCATTCTCAAGCCTCAGACAGTGGTTCAAAGTTTTTTTCTTCCATTTCAGGTGTCGTGAGAAGGGC
GAATTCGACCCAAGTTTGTACAAAAAAGCAGGCTGGATCCAGGTGCCACCATGGTGAGCGAGCTGATTAA
GGAGAACATGCACATGAAGCTGTACATGGAGGGCACCGTGAACAACCACCACTTCAAGTGCACATCCGAG
GGCGAAGGCAAGCCCTACGAGGGCACCCAGACCATGAGAATCAAGGCGGTCGAGGGCGGCCCTCTCCCCT
TCGCCTTCGACATCCTGGCTACCAGCTTCATGTACGGCAGCAAAACCTTCATCAACCACACCCAGGGCAT
CCCCGACTTCTTTAAGCAGTCCTTCCCCGAGGGCTTCACATGGGAGAGAGTCACCACATACGAAGATGGG
GGCGTGCTGACCGCTACCCAGGACACCAGCCTCCAGGACGGCTGCCTCATCTACAACGTCAAGATCAGAG
GGGTGAACTTCCCATCCAACGGCCCTGTGATGCAGAAGAAAACACTCGGCTGGGAGGCCTCCACCGAGAC
ACTGTACCCCGCTGACGGCGGCCTGGAAGGCAGAGCCGACATGGCCCTGAAGCTCGTGGGCGGGGGCCAC
CTGATCTGCAACCTTAAGACCACATACAGATCCAAGAAACCCGCTAAGAACCTCAAGATGCCCGGCGTCT
ACTATGTGGACAGGAGACTGGAAAGAATCAAGGAGGCCGACAAAGAGACATACGTCGAGCAGCACGAGGT
GGCTGTGGCCAGATACTGCGACCTCCCTAGCAAACTGGGGCACAAACTTAATTGAGAATTCTACCACCCA
GCTTTCTTGTACAAAGTGGTACGTCTCAAGACCAGAGGTCTCTGCTTAATGATCCCAGCATGGAGTCCTC
CAGGTTGCAGCATGGAGTCCTCCAGGTTGCAGCATGGAGTCCTCCAGGTTGCAGCATGGAGTCCTCCAGG
TTGCAACCAGAAGAGACCTGTGCTTCACTCCTCAGGTGCAGGCTGCCTATCAGAAGGTGGTGGCTGGTGT
GGCCAATGCCCTGGCTCACAAATACCACTGAGATCTTTTTCCCTCTGCCAAAAATTATGGGGACATCATG
AAGCCCCTTGAGCATCTGACTTCTGGCTAATAAAGGAAATTTATTTTCATTGCAATAGTGTGTTGGAATT
TTTTGTGTCTCTCACTCGGAAGGACATATGGGAGGGCAAATCATTTAAAACATCAGAATGAGTATTTGGT
TTAGAGTTTGGCAACATATGCCCATATGCTGGCTGCCATGAACAAAGGTTGGCTATAAAGAGGTCATCAG
TATATGAAACAGCCCCCTGCTGTCCATTCCTTATTCCATAGAAAAGCCTTGACTTGAGGTTAGATTTTTT
TTATATTTTGTTTTGTGTTATTTTTTTCTTTAACATCCCTAAAATTTTCCTTACATGTTTTACTAGCCAG
ATTTTTCCTCCTCTCCTGACTACTCCCAGTCATAGCTGTCCCTCTTCTCTTATGGAGATCCCGAGCGGTG
CGTTTTTATGCTTGTAGTATTGTATAATGTTTTTAAGATCCAAGCTTCTGACCTCTTCTCTTCCTCCCAC
AGGGCCTCGAGACAATTGCATCGATGGTACCAGTGAAAGTCTGCAATGAATTCGAGTTGGCGCGCCTGTC
ATTCTAAATCTCTCTTTCAGCCTAAAGCTTTTTCCCCGTATCCCCCCAGGTGTCTGCAGGCTCAAAGAGC
AGCGAGAAGCGTTCAGAGGAAAGCGATCCCGTGCCACCTTCCCCGTGCCCGGGCTGTCCCCGCACGCTGC
CGGCTCGGGGATGCGGGGGGAGCGCCGGACCGGAGCGGAGCCCCGGGCGGCTCGCTGCTGCCCCCTAGCG
GGGGAGGGACGTAATTACATCCCTGGGGGCTTTGGGAGGGGGCTGTCCCCGTGAGCTCCCAGGCGCGCCT
GTCATTCTAAATCTCTCTTTCAGCCTAAAGCTTTTTCCCCGTATCCCCCCAGGTGTCTGCAGGCTCAAAG
AGCAGCGAGAAGCGTTCAGAGGAAAGCGATCCCGTGCCACCTTCCCCGTGCCCGGGCTGTCCCCGCACGC
TGCCGGCTCGGGGATGCGGGGGGAGCGCCGGACCGGAGCGGAGCCCCGGGCGGCTCGCTGCTGCCCCCTA
GCGGGGGAGGGACGTAATTACATCCCTGGGGGCTTTGGGGGGGGGCTGTCCCCGTGAGCTCCCAGGCGCG
CCAACTCGGTACCGTATCGATGTCGACGTTAACGCTAGTGATATCAACTTTGTATAGAAAAGTTGGCTCC
GAATTCGCCCTTGACAGCAGAGATCCAGTTTGGTTAATTAATTGGCTCCGGTGCCCGTCAGTGGGCAGAG
CGCACATCGCCCACAGTCCCCGAGAAGTTGTGGGGAGGGGTCGGCAATTGAACCGGTGCCTAGAGAAGGT
GGCGCGGGGTAAACTGGGAAAGTGATGTCGTGTACTGGCTCCGCCTTTTTCCCGAGGGTGGGGGAGAACC
GTATATAAGTGCAGTAGTCGCCGTGAACGTTCTTTTTCGCAACGGGTTTGCCGCCAGAACACAGGTAAGT
GCCGTGTGTGGTTCCCGCGGGCCTGGCCTCTTTACGGGTTATGGCCCTTGCGTGCCTTGAATTACTTCCA
CCTGGCTGCAGTACGTGATTCTTGATCCCGAGCTTCGGGTTGGAAGTGGGTGGGAGAGTTCGAGGCCTTG
CGCTTAAGGAGCCCCTTCGCCTCGTGCTTGAGTTGAGGCCTGGCCTGGGCGCTGGGGCCGCCGCGTGCGA
ATCTGGTGGCACCTTCGCGCCTGTCTCGCTGCTTTCGATAAGTCTCTAGCCATTTAAAATTTTTGATGAC
CTGCTGCGACGCTTTTTTTCTGGCAAGATAGTCTTGTAAATGCGGGCCAAGATCTGCACACTGGTATTTC
GGTTTTTGGGGCCGCGGGCGGCGACGGGGCCCGTGCGTCCCAGCGCACATGTTCGGCGAGGCGGGGCCTG
CGAGCGCGGCCACCGAGAATCGGACGGGGGTAGTCTCAAGCTGGCCGGCCTGCTCTGGTGCCTGGCCTCG
CGCCGCCGTGTATCGCCCCGCCCTGGGCGGCAAGGCTGGCCCGGTCGGCACCAGTTGCGTGAGCGGAAAG
ATGGCCGCTTCCCGGCCCTGCTGCAGGGAGCTCAAAATGGAGGACGCGGCGCTCGGGAGAGCGGGCGGGT
GAGTCACCCACACAAAGGAAAAGGGCCTTTCCGTCCTCAGCCGTCGCTTCATGTGACTCCACGGAGTACC
GGGCGCCGTCCAGGCACCTCGATTAGTTCTCGAGCTTTTGGAGTACGTCGTCTTTAGGTTGGGGGGAGGG
GTTTTATGCGATGGAGTTTCCCCACACTGAGTGGGTGGAGACTGAAGTTAGGCCAGCTTGGCACTTGATG
TAATTCTCCTTGGAATTTGCCCTTTTTGAGTTTGGATCTTGGTTCATTCTCAAGCCTCAGACAGTGGTTC
AAAGTTTTTTTCTTCCATTTCAGGTGTCGTGAGAAGGGCGAATTCGACCCAAGTTTGTACAAAAAAGCAG
GCTCGCCACCATGGTGAGCAAGGGCGAGGAGCTGTTCACCGGGGTGGTGCCCATCCTGGTCGAGCTGGAC
GGCGACGTAAACGGCCACAAGTTCAGCGTGAGGGGCGAGGGCGAGGGCGATGCCACCAACGGCAAGCTGA
CCCTGAAGTTCATCTGCACCACCGGCAAGCTGCCCGTGCCCTGGCCCACCCTCGTGACCACCCTGAGCCA
CGGCGTGCAGTGCTTCGCCCGCTACCCCGACCACATGAAGCAGCACGACTTCTTCAAGTCCGCCATGCCC
GAAGGCTACGTCCAGGAGCGCACCATCTTCTTCAAGGACGACGGCACCTACAAGACCCGCGCCGAGGTGA
AGTTCGAGGGCGACACCCTAGTGAACCGCATCGAGCTGAAGGGCGTCGACTTCAAGGAGGACGGCAACAT
CCTGGGGCACAAGCTGGAGTACAACTTCAACAGCCACAACATCTATATCATGGCCGTCAAGCAGAAGAAC
GGCATCAAGGTGAACTTCAAGATCCGCCACAACGTGGAGGACGGCAGCGTGCAGCTCGCCGACCACTACC
AGCAGAACACCCCCATCGGCGACGGCCCCGTGCTGCTGCCCGACAGCCACTACCTGAGCACCCAGTCCGT
GCTGAGCAAAGACCCCAACGAGAAGCGCGATCACATGGTCCTGCTGGAGTTCCGCACCGCCGCCGGGATC
ACTCTCGGCATGGACGAGCTGTACAAGTAATACCACCCAGCTTTCTTGTACAAAGTGGTACGCGTGAATT
CACTCCTCAGGTGCAGGCTGCCTATCAGAAGGTGGTGGCTGGTGTGGCCAATGCCCTGGCTCACAAATAC
CACTGAGATCTTTTTCCCTCTGCCAAAAATTATGGGGACATCATGAAGCCCCTTGAGCATCTGACTTCTG
GCTAATAAAGGAAATTTATTTTCATTGCAATAGTGTGTTGGAATTTTTTGTGTCTCTCACTCGGAAGGAC
ATATGGGAGGGCAAATCATTTAAAACATCAGAATGAGTATTTGGTTTAGAGTTTGGCAACATATGCCCAT
ATGCTGGCTGCCATGAACAAAGGTTGGCTATAAAGAGGTCATCAGTATATGAAACAGCCCCCTGCTGTCC
ATTCCTTATTCCATAGAAAAGCCTTGACTTGAGGTTAGATTTTTTTTATATTTTGTTTTGTGTTATTTTT
TTCTTTAACATCCCTAAAATTTTCCTTACATGTTTTACTAGCCAGATTTTTCCTCCTCTCCTGACTACTC
CCAGTCATAGCTGTCCCTCTTCTCTTATGGAGATCCCTCGACCTGCAGCCCAAGCTTGGCGTAATCATGG
TCATAGCTGTTTCCTGTGTGAAATTGTTATCCGCTCACAATTCCACACAACATACGAGCCGGAAGCATAA
AGTGTAAAGCCTGGGGTGCCTAATGAGTGAGCTAACTCACATTAATTGCGTTGCGCTCACTGCCCGCTTT
CCAGTCGGGAAACCTGTCGTGCCAGCGGATCGACAGTACTAAGCTTGGTCTAATACCCAATCTCTCGTCT
TATCCAGATGTTTTATACGCCTCTGGCCCGTGTCTCAAAATCTCTGATGTTACATTGCACAAGATAAAAT
AATATCATCATGAACAATAAAACTGTCTGCTTACATAAACAGTAATACAAGGGGTGTTATGAGCCATATT
CAACGGGAAACGTCGAGGCCGCGATTAAATTCCAACATGGATGCTGATTTATATGGGTATAAATGGGCTC
GCGATAATGTCGGGCAATCAGGTGCGACAATCTATCGCTTGTATGGGAAGCCCGATGCGCCAGAGTTGTT
TCTGAAACATGGCAAAGGTAGCGTTGCCAATGATGTTACAGATGAGATGGTCAGACTAAACTGGCTGACG
GAATTTATGCCTCTTCCGACCATCAAGCATTTTATCCGTACTCCTGATGATGCATGGTTACTCACCACTG
CGATCCCCGGAAAAACAGCATTCCAGGTATTAGAAGAATATCCTGATTCAGGTGAAAATATTGTTGATGC
GCTGGCAGTGTTCCTGCGCCGGTTGCATTCGATTCCTGTTTGTAATTGTCCTTTTAACAGCGATCGCGTA
TTTCGTCTCGCTCAGGCGCAATCACGAATGAATAACGGTTTGGTTGATGCGAGTGATTTTGATGACGAGC
GTAATGGCTGGCCTGTTGAACAAGTCTGGAAAGAAATGCATAAACTTTTGCCATTCTCACCGGATTCAGT
CGTCACTCATGGTGATTTCTCACTTGATAACCTTATTTTTGACGAGGGGAAATTAATAGGTTGTATTGAT
GTTGGACGAGTCGGAATCGCAGACCGATACCAGGATCTTGCCATCCTATGGAACTGCCTCGGTGAGTTTT
CTCCTTCATTACAGAAACGGCTTTTTCAAAAATATGGTATTGATAATCCTGATATGAATAAATTGCAGTT
TCATTTGATGCTCGATGAGTTTTTCTAATCAGAATTGGTTAATTGGTTGTAACACTGGCAGAGCATTACG
CTGACTTGACGGGACGGCGCAAGCTCATGACCAAAATCCCTTAACGTGAGTTACGCGTCGTTCCACTGAG
CGTCAGAGGTATCACTAGTATTACAGAGGTAAGTTATAACAGTCGCCTAACCC
Features (pLannotate 1.2.2; 28 found; start..end, strand, type, name):
     87..675     -  rep_origin     ori: high-copy-number ColE1/pMB1/pBR322/pUC origin of replication
    846..1706    -  CDS            AmpR: β-lactamase; bla; confers resistance to ampicillin, carbenicillin, and related antibiotics
   1707..1778    -  promoter       AmpR promoter: bla
   1857..2456    +  CDS            PuroR: puromycin N-acetyltransferase; pac from Streptomyces alboniger; confers resistance to puromycin
   2461..2541    +  CDS            HBB (fragment): HBB_PONPY - Experimental evidence at transcript level: Swiss-Prot protein existence level 2. Involved in oxygen transport from the lung to the various peripheral tissues. From Pongo pygmaeus (Bornean orangutan).
   2612..2667    +  polyA_signal   β-globin poly(A) signal: rabbit β-globin polyadenylation signal (Gil and Proudfoot, 1987)
   3646..3666    +  protein_bind   attB4: mutant version of attB; core recombination site for the Gateway® BP reaction BP Clonase™
   3734..3945    +  promoter       EF-1α core promoter: core promoter for human elongation factor EF-1α
   3946..4884    +  intron         EF-1α intron A: intron upstream of the start codon of human EF-1α
   4911..4931    +  protein_bind   attB1: mutant version of attB; core recombination site for the Gateway® BP reaction BP Clonase™
   4951..5646    +  CDS            mKate2: mKate2 is a basic (constitutively fluorescent) red fluorescent protein published in 2009, derived from Entacmaea quadricolor. It is reported to be a rapidly-maturing monomer with moderate acid sensitivity.
   5666..5690    -  protein_bind   attB2: mutant version of attB; recombination site for the Gateway® BP reaction BP Clonase™
   5834..5908    +  CDS            HBB (fragment): HBB_PONPY - Experimental evidence at transcript level: Swiss-Prot protein existence level 2. Involved in oxygen transport from the lung to the various peripheral tissues. From Pongo pygmaeus (Bornean orangutan).
   5979..6034    +  polyA_signal   β-globin poly(A) signal: rabbit β-globin polyadenylation signal (Gil and Proudfoot, 1987)
   6418..6443    +  misc_feature   SA: splice acceptor site
   7115..7135    +  protein_bind   attB4: mutant version of attB; core recombination site for the Gateway® BP reaction BP Clonase™
   7203..7414    +  promoter       EF-1α core promoter: core promoter for human elongation factor EF-1α
   7415..8353    +  intron         EF-1α intron A: intron upstream of the start codon of human EF-1α
   8380..8400    +  protein_bind   attB1: mutant version of attB; core recombination site for the Gateway® BP reaction BP Clonase™
   8411..9127    +  CDS            EBFP2: EBFP2 is a basic (constitutively fluorescent) blue fluorescent protein published in 2007, derived from Aequorea victoria. It is reported to be a rapidly-maturing monomer with moderate acid sensitivity.
   9135..9159    -  protein_bind   attB2: mutant version of attB; recombination site for the Gateway® BP reaction BP Clonase™
   9163..9243    +  CDS            HBB (fragment): HBB_PONPY - Experimental evidence at transcript level: Swiss-Prot protein existence level 2. Involved in oxygen transport from the lung to the various peripheral tissues. From Pongo pygmaeus (Bornean orangutan).
   9314..9369    +  polyA_signal   β-globin poly(A) signal: rabbit β-globin polyadenylation signal (Gil and Proudfoot, 1987)
   9752..9774    -  protein_bind   lac operator (fragment): The lac repressor binds to the lac operator to inhibit transcription in E. coli. This inhibition can be relieved by adding lactose or isopropyl-β-D-thiogalactopyranoside (IPTG). lac repressor encoded by lacI
   9778..9808    -  promoter       lac promoter: promoter for the E. coli lac operon
   9823..9844    -  protein_bind   CAP binding site: CAP binding activates transcription in the presence of cAMP. E. coli catabolite activator protein
   9857..9896    -  CDS            lacI (fragment): lac repressor; lacI; The lac repressor binds to the lac operator to inhibit transcription in E. coli. This inhibition can be relieved by adding lactose or isopropyl-β-D-thiogalactopyranoside (IPTG).
  10069..10878   +  CDS            KanR: aminoglycoside phosphotransferase; aph(3')-Ia; confers resistance to kanamycin in bacteria or G418 (Geneticin®) in eukaryotes
