[The description below was written by a language model from this plasmid's Addgene catalogue record and pLannotate feature annotations shown in this document.]
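Description:
LSB-hsa-miR-490-3p is an 11 kb mammalian expression plasmid built on the Low Sensor Backbone (LSB) for fluorescence-based measurement of microRNA activity. It replicates in E. coli from a high-copy ColE1/pUC-type origin and carries both an ampicillin resistance gene (β-lactamase with its own promoter) and a kanamycin resistance gene (aph(3')-Ia), matching the dual selection listed in the record. A puromycin N-acetyltransferase coding sequence followed by a rabbit β-globin poly(A) signal is also present for selection in mammalian cells. No promoter is annotated directly upstream of it.

The payload consists of two parallel transcription units with the same architecture: a human EF-1α core promoter with its intron A, a fluorescent protein coding sequence, and a rabbit β-globin 3' region with its poly(A) signal. The attB4, attB1 and attB2 sites around the promoter and coding sequence are remnants of Gateway assembly. One unit expresses the red protein mKate2 and, according to the record, carries a target site for human miR-490-3p in its 3' UTR. This site is not separately annotated in the feature table, but it would fall in the unannotated stretch between mKate2 and its polyadenylation signal. The second unit expresses the blue protein EBFP2 without a target and serves as an internal reference for plasmid dose and expression level. When miR-490-3p is active in transfected cells, mKate2 is repressed relative to EBFP2, so the red-to-blue ratio reports miRNA activity. The plasmid comes from work modelling how multi-input miRNA sensors respond.

The depositor warns that the repeated poly(A) element makes the plasmid inherently unstable. The depositor also notes that the physical plasmid differs from the deposited sequence by short insertions flanking the puromycin coding region, which do not impair puromycin selection.
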