Addgene plasmid #103560: LSB-hsa-miR-490-3p
Purpose: Used to sense miRNA activity using fluorescence based tools. hsa-miR-490-3p target in 3' UTR of of mKate. miRNA activity can be measured by the repression of mKate2 relative to EBFP2 fluorescent proteins . Plasmid is inherently unstable; please see Depositor Comments
Depositing lab: Ron Weiss. Depositing organization: Massachusetts Institute of Technology. Publication: A mixed antagonistic/synergistic miRNA repression model enables accurate predictions of multi-input miRNA sensor activity. Gam JJ, Babb J, Weiss R. Nat Commun. 2018 Jun 22;9(1):2430. doi: 10.1038/s41467-018-04575-0. PubMed 29934631.
Backbone
  Vector backbone: Low Sensor Backbone (LSB)
  Vector type: Mammalian Expression, Synthetic Biology
Growth in bacteria
  Bacterial resistance: Ampicillin and Kanamycin, 100 & 50 μg/mL
  Growth temperature: 30°C
  Growth strain: NEB Stable
  Copy number: High Copy
Gene/Insert
  Gene/Insert name: hsa-miR-490-3p target
  Species: H. sapiens (human)
  Entrez Gene: MIR490 (a.k.a. MIRN490, hsa-mir-490, miR-490)
  Promoter: EF-1a
  Cloning method: Gibson Cloning
Terms and licenses: Academic/Nonprofit Terms; Industry Terms: Not Available to Industry
Depositor comments: Please note that this plasmid is inherently unstable due to a repeating poly A element. We recommend performing a diagnostic digest on multiple colonies upon receipt. The depositors would like to note the presence of several discrepancies between the depositor sequence and physical plasmid sequence. In particular, the sequences upstream and downstream of the puromycin coding region have 10 bp insertions which do not affect the ability to perform puromycin selection. The sequences for those regions within the physical plasmids are as follows: Upstream of Puro: GAATTCGACCGCCTGTCTCAAGGTGCCACC; Downstream of Puro: GCTTTGAGACTACGCGTGAATTCACTCCTC. Please contact if you are interested in this plasmid prior to placing an order.
How to cite: LSB-hsa-miR-490-3p was a gift from Ron Weiss (Addgene plasmid # 103560 ; http://n2t.net/addgene:103560 ; RRID:Addgene_103560)
