>Addgene plasmid #103560 | LSB-hsa-miR-490-3p | depositor partial sequence | sequence record 196169 | hsa-miR-490-3p target
CAGCATGGAGTCCTCCAGGTTG
